>Addgene plasmid #44557 | MAVS-Pex | depositor partial sequence | sequence record 80308 | MAVS-Pex insert
CTCGAGATGCCGTTTGCTGAAGACAAGACCTATAAGTATATCTGCCGCAATTTCAGCAATTTTTGCAATG
TGGATGTTGTAGAGATTCTGCCTTACCTGCCCTGCCTCACAGCAAGAGACCAGGATCGACTGCGGGCCAC
CTGCACACTCTCAGGGAACCGGGACACCCTCTGGCATCTCTTCAATACCCTTCAGCGGCGGCCCGGCTGG
GTGGAGTACTTCATTGCGGCACTGAGGGGCTGTGAGCTAGTTGATCTCGCGGACGAAGTGGCCTCTGTCT
ACGAGAGCTACCAGCCTCGGACCTCGGACCGTCCCCCAGACCCACTGGAGCCACCGTCACTTCCTGCTGA
GAGGCCAGGGCCCCCCACACCTGCTGCGGCCCACAGCATCCCCTACAACAGCTGCAGAGAGAAGGAGCCA
AGTTACCCCATGCCTGTCCAGGAGACCCAGGCGCCAGAGTCCCCAGGAGAGAATTCAGAGCAAGCCCTGC
AGACGCTCAGCCCCAGAGCCATCCCAAGGAATCCAGATGGTGGCCCCCTGGAGTCCTCCTCTGACCTGGC
AGCCCTCAGCCCTCTGACCTCCAGCGGGCATCAGGAGAAGGACACAGAACTGGGCAGTACCCACACAGCA
GGTGCGACCTCCAGCCTCACACCATCCCGTGGGCCTGTGTCTCCATCTGTCTCCTTCCAGCCCCTGGCCC
GTTCCACCCCCAGGGCAAGCCGCTTGCCTGGACCCACAGGGTCAGTTGTATCTACTGGCACCTCCTTCTC
CTCCTCATCCCCTGGCTTGGCCTCTGCAGGGGCTGCAGAGGGTAAACAGGGTGCAGAGAGTGACCAGGCC
GAGCCTATCATCTGCTCCAGTGGGGCAGAGGCACCTGCCAACTCTCTGCCCTCCAAAGTGCCTACCACCT
TGATGCCTGTGAACACAGTGGCCCTGAAAGTGCCTGCCAACCCAGCATCTGTCAGCACAGTGCCCTCCAA
GTTGCCAACTAGCTCAAAGCCCCCTGGTGCAGTGCCTTCTAATGCGCTCACCAATCCAGCACCATCCAAA
TTGCCCATCAACTCAACCCGTGCTGGCATGGTGCCATCCAAAGTGCCTACTAGCATGGTGCTCACCAAGG
TGTCTGCCAGCACAGTCCCCACTGACGGGAGCAGCAGAAATGAGGAGACCCCAGCAGCTCCAACACCCGC
CGGCGCCACTGGAGGCAGCTCAGCCTGGCTAGACAGCAGCTTTGAGAATAGGGGCCTTGGGTCGGAGCTG
AGTAAGCCTGGCGTGCTGGCATCCCAGGTAGACAGCCCGTTCTCGGGCTGCTTCGAGGATCTTGCCATCA
GTGCCAGCACCTCCTTGGGCATGGGGCCCTGCCATGGCCCAGAGGAGAATGAGTATAAGTCCGAGGGCAC
CTTTGGGATCCACGTGGCTGAGAACCCCAGCATCCAGCTCCTGGAGGGCAACCCTGGGCCACCTGCGGAC
CCGGATGGCGGCCCCAGGCCACAAGCCGACCGGAAGATTGTGCATGCATTTGCCTCTGTCAGTATGATGA
TGGATGCTACCTTTTCAGCTGTCTATAACAGTTTCAGGGCTGTATTGGATGTAGCAAATCACTTTTCCCG
ATTGAAAATACACTTTACAAAAGTGTTTTCAGCTTTTGCATTGGTTAGGACTATACGGTATCTTTACAGA
CGGCTACAGCGGATGTTAGGTTTAAGAAGAGGCTCTGAGAATGAAGACCTCTGGGCAGAGAGTGAAGGAA
CTGTGGCATGCCTTGGTGCTGAGGACCGAGCAGCTACCTCAGCAAAATCTTAAGCGGCCGC
