>Addgene plasmid #44557 | MAVS-Pex | addgene partial sequence | sequence record 81980 | pBABE5 5'-CTTTATCCAGCCCTCAC-3'
ATCTCTCGAGATGCCGTTTGCTGAAGACAAGACCTATAAGTATATCTGCCGCAATTTCAGCAATTTTTGC
AATGTGGATGTTGTAGAGATTCTGCCTTACCTGCCCTGCCTCACAGCAAGAGACCAGGATCGACTGCGGG
CCACCTGCACACTCTCAGGGAACCGGGACACCCTCTGGCATCTCTTCAATACCCTTCAGCGGCGGCCCGG
CTGGGTGGAGTACTTCATTGCGGCACTGAGGGGCTGTGAGCTAGTTGATCTCGCGGACGAAGTGGCCTCT
GTCTACGAGAGCTACCAGCCTCGGACCTCGGACCGTCCCCCAGACCCACTGGAGCCACCGTCACTTCCTG
CTGAGAGGCCAGGGCCCCCCACACCTGCTGCGGCCCACAGCATCCCCTACAACAGCTGCAGAGAGAAGGA
GCCAAGTTACCCCATGCCTGTCCAGGAGACCCAGGCGCCAGAGTCCCCAGGAGAGAATTCAGAGCAAGCC
CTGCAGACGCTCAGCCCCAGAGCCATCCCAAGGAATCCAGATGGTGGCCCCCTGGAGTCCTCCTCTGACC
TGGCAGCCCTCAGCCCTCTGACCTCCAGCGGGCATCAGGAGAAGGACACAGAACTGGGCAGTACCCACAC
AGCAGGTGCGACCTCCAGCCTCACACCATCCCGTGGGCCTGTGTCTCCATCTGTCTCCTTCCAGCCCCTG
GCCCGTTCCACCCCCAGGGCAAGCCGCTTGCCTGGACCCACAGGGTCAGTTGTATCTACTGGCACCTCCT
TCTCCTCCTCATCCCCTGGCTTGGCCTCTGCAGGGGCTGCAGAGGGTAAACAGG
