>Addgene plasmid #44557 | MAVS-Pex | addgene partial sequence | sequence record 82925 | IRES-R 5'-CCTCACATTGCCAAAAGACG-3'
TATAGACAACGCACACCGGCCTTATTCCAAGCGGCTTCGGCCAGTAACGTTAGGGGGGGGGGCGGAATTC
GATATCAAGCTTATCGATACCGTCGACGTTTAAACGCGGCCGCTTAAGATTTTGCTGAGGTAGCTGCTCG
GTCCTCAGCACCAAGGCATGCCACAGTTCCTTCACTCTCTGCCCAGAGGTCTTCATTCTCAGAGCCTCTT
CTTAAACCTAACATCCGCTGTAGCCGTCTGTAAAGATACCGTATAGTCCTAACCAATGCAAAAGCTGAAA
ACACTTTTGTAAAGTGTATTTTCAATCGGGAAAAGTGATTTGCTACATCCAATACAGCCCTGAAACTGTT
ATAGACAGCTGAAAAGGTAGCATCCATCATCATACTGACAGAGGCAAATGCATGCACAATCTTCCGGTCG
GCTTGTGGCCTGGGGCCGCCATCCGGGTCCGCAGGTGGCCCAGGGTTGCCCTCCAGGAGCTGGATGCTGG
GGTTCTCAGCCACGTGGATCCCAAAGGTGCCCTCGGACTTATACTCATTCTCCTCTGGGCCATGGCAGGG
CCCCATGCCCAAGGAGGTGCTGGCACTGATGGCAAGATCCTCGAAGCAGCCCGAGAACGGGCTGTCTACC
TGGGATGCCAGCACGCCAGGCTTACTCAGCTCCGACCCAAGGCCCCTATTCTCAAAGCTGCTGTCTAGCC
AGGCTGAGCTGCCTCCAGTGGCGCCGGCGGGTGTTGGAGCTGCTGGGGTCTCCTCATTTCTGCTGCTCCC
GTCAGTGGGGACTGTGCTGGCAGACACCTTGGTGA
