[The description below was written by a language model from this plasmid's Addgene catalogue record.]
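Description:
MAVS-Pex is a retroviral mammalian expression plasmid built on the pMSCV2.2 IRES GFP backbone, a murine stem cell virus-type vector of about 6.6 kb that reaches roughly 8.4 kb with its insert. It is maintained in E. coli as a high-copy plasmid under ampicillin selection. No feature table accompanies the record, so the promoter is not explicitly stated. In MSCV-family vectors, transcription of the insert is normally driven by the viral 5′ long terminal repeat, and the LTRs and packaging signal allow the transcript to be packaged into retroviral particles when the plasmid is introduced into a suitable packaging cell line. There is no drug-resistance marker for mammalian cells. Instead, GFP serves as the marker, translated from an internal ribosome entry site on the same transcript as the insert, so fluorescent cells are those that also carry the transgene and can be identified or sorted.

The payload is an approximately 1.8 kb human chimeric open reading frame, cloned between XhoI and NotI sites that both remain intact. It joins amino acids 1–500 of MAVS, the antiviral signalling adaptor also known as IPS-1, VISA or CARDIF, to amino acids 136–233 of the peroxisomal membrane protein Pex13. The Pex13 segment directs the chimera to peroxisomes, in keeping with the stated purpose of expressing a peroxisome-targeted MAVS allele. The MAVS portion was derived from an HA-MAVS plasmid, though the record does not say whether the tag was retained. The construct is used for transduction of mammalian cells to study how MAVS located at peroxisomes contributes to antiviral innate immune signalling.
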