Addgene plasmid #44557: MAVS-Pex
Purpose: Retroviral vector for expression of a chimeric MAVS allele targeted to peroxisomes in mammalian cells
Depositing lab: Jonathan Kagan. Depositing organization: Boston Children's Hospital. Publication: Peroxisomes are signaling platforms for antiviral innate immunity. Dixit E, Boulant S, Zhang Y, Lee AS, Odendall C, Shum B, Hacohen N, Chen ZJ, Whelan SP, Fransen M, Nibert ML, Superti-Furga G, Kagan JC. Cell. 2010 May 14;141(4):668-81. Epub 2010 May 6. 10.1016/j.cell.2010.04.018 PubMed 20451243.
Backbone
  Vector backbone: pMSCV2.2 IRES GFP
  Backbone size w/o insert (bp): 6600
  Total vector size (bp): 8400
  Vector type: Mammalian Expression, Retroviral
  Selectable markers: GFP
Growth in bacteria
  Bacterial resistance: Ampicillin, 100 μg/mL
  Growth temperature: 37°C
  Growth strain: DH5alpha
  Copy number: High Copy
Gene/Insert
  Gene/Insert name: MAVS-Pex13 chimeric protein
  Species: H. sapiens (human)
  Insert size (bp): 1800
  Mutation: contains aa1-500 of MAVS and aa136-233 of Pex13
  GenBank ID: BC044952 and AAH44952.1 for MAVS. NM_002618 and NP_002609.1 for Pex13
  Entrez Gene: MAVS (a.k.a. CARDIF, IPS-1, IPS1, VISA)
  Cloning method: Restriction Enzyme; 5′ cloning site XhoI (not destroyed); 3′ cloning site NotI (not destroyed)
  Sequencing primers: 5′ pMSCV forward; 3′ MAVS scn
Resource information
  A portion of this plasmid was derived from a plasmid made by: ZJ Chen provided HA-MAVS in pEF
Terms and licenses: Academic/Nonprofit Terms; Industry Terms: Not Available to Industry
How to cite: MAVS-Pex was a gift from Jonathan Kagan (Addgene plasmid # 44557 ; http://n2t.net/addgene:44557 ; RRID:Addgene_44557)
